>Addgene plasmid #173555 | pICSL86977OD:PITG_20300 | addgene full sequence | sequence record 342789 | Addgene NGS Result
CTTGGCTGCACCGGAATCAGCACGAAGTCGGCTGCCTTGATCGCGGACACAGCCAAGTCCGCCGCCTGGG
GCGCTCCGTCGATCACTACGAAGTCGCGCCGGCCGATGGCCTTCACGTCGCGGTCAATCGTCGGGCGGTC
GATGCCGACAACGGTTAGCGGTTGATCTTCCCGCACGGCCGCCCAATCGCGGGCACTGCCCTGGGGATCG
GAATCGACTAACAGAACATCGGCCCCGGCGAGTTGCAGGGCGCGGGCTAGATGGGTTGCGATGGTCGTCT
TGCCTGACCCGCCTTTCTGGTTAAGTACAGCGATAACCTTCATGCGTTCCCCTTGCGTATTTGTTTATTT
ACTCATCGCATCATATACGCAGCGACCGCATGACGCAAGCTGTTTTACTCAAATACACATCACCTTTTTA
GACGGCGGCGCTCGGTTTCTTCAGCGGCCAAGCTGGCCGGCCAGGCCGCCAGCTTGGCATCAGACAAACC
GGCCAGGATTTCATGCAGCCGCACGGCTGACTCCCGAGGGGAACCCTGTGGTTGGCATGCACATACAAAT
GGACGAACGGATAAACCTTTTCACGCCCTTTTAAATATCCGATTATTCTAATAAACGCTCTTTTCTCTTA
GGTTTACCCGCCAATATATCCTGTCAAACACTGATAGTTTAAACGGATCACTTCGTGTCCCTCGGTCACA
TGTGCATCCTCTAGTAGCGGTCCTGCTGAGCCTCGACATGTTGTCGCAAAATTCGCCCTGGACCCGCCCA
ACGATTTGTCGTCACTGTCAAGGTTTGACCTGCACTTCATTTGGGGCCCACATACACCAAAAAAATGCTG
CATAATTCTCGGGGCAGCAAGTCGGTTACCCGGCCGCCGTGCTGGACCGGGTTGAATGGTGCCCGTAACT
TTCGGTAGAGCGGACGGCCAATACTCAACTTCAAGGAATCTCACCCATGCGCGCCGGCGGGGAACCGGAG
TTCCCTTCAGTGAGCGTTATTAGTTCGCCGCTCGGTGTGTCGTAGATACTAGCCCCTGGGGCACTTTTGA
AATTTGAATAAGATTTATGTAATCAGTCTTTTAGGTTTGACCGGTTCTGCCGCTTTTTTTAAAATTGGAT
TTGTAATAATAAAACGCAATTGTTTGTTATTGTGGCGCTCTATCATAGATGTCGCTATAAACCTATTCAG
CACAATATATTGTTTTCATTTTAATATTGTACATATAAGTAGTAGGGTACAATCAGTAAATTGAACGGAG
AATATTATTCATAAAAATACGATAGTAACGGGTGATATATTCATTAGAATGAACCGAAACCGGCGGTAAG
GATCTGAGCTACACATGCTCAGGTTTTTTACAACGTGCACAACAGAATTGAAAGCAAATATCATGCGATC
ATAGGCTTCTCGCATATCTCATTAAAGCAGGACAAGCTCAAGACTTAGTCATCTTAGCCTTAGCCTTCTT
AGCAGCCTCGATCAACTTTCCGATCTTGATGTCAGGCCTCTTCACGATCTTGTTAGTAGACTGAGCCACG
TTCTTCCAGAATCCTCCGTATCCGTCACCCCTTCCAGACTGGATCACCTCCTGAGCCTCGATCATTGTAT
CGATAATTGTAAATGTAATTGTAATGTTGTTTGTTGTTTGTTGTTGTTGGTAATTGTTGTAAAAATGAGC
TCTTATACTCGAGCGTGTCCTCTCCAAATGAAATGAACTTCCTTATATAGAGGAAGGGTCTTGCGAAGGA
TAGTGGGATTGTGCGTCATCCCTTACGTCAGTGGAGATGTCACATCAATCCACTTGCTTTGTAGACGTGG
TTGGAACCTCTTCTTTTTCCACGATGCTCCTCGTGGGTGGGGGTCCATCTTTGGGACCACTGTCGGCAGA
GAGATCTTGAATGATAGCCTTTCCTTTATCGCAATGATGGCATTTGTAGGAGCCACCTTCCTTTTCTACT
GTCCTTTCGATGAAGTGACAGATAGCTGGGCAATGGAATCCGAGGAGGTTTCCCGAAATTATCCTTTGTT
GAAAAGTCTCAATAGCCCTTTGATCTTCTGAGACTGTATCTTTGACATTTTTGGAGTAGACCAGAGTGTC
GTGCTCCACCATGTTGACGAAGATTTTCTTCTTGTCATTGAGTCGTAAAAGACTCTGTATGAACTGTTCG
CCAGTCTTGACGGCGAGTTCTGTTAGATCCTCGATTTGAATCTTAGACTCCATGCATGGCCTTAGATTCA
GTAGGAACTACCTTTTTAGAGACTCCAATCTCTATTACTTGCCTTGGTTTATGAAGCAAGCCTTGAATCG
TCCATACTGGAATAGTACTTCTGATCTTGAGAAATATGTCTTTCTCTGTGTTCTTGATGCAATTAGTCCT
GAATCTTTTGACTGCATCTTTAACCTTCTTGGGAAGGTATTTGATCTCCTGGAGATTGTTACTCGGGTAG
ATCGTCTTGATGAGACTTGCTGCGTAGGCCTCTCTAACCATCTGTGGGTCAGCATTCTTTCTGAAATTGA
AGAGGCTAACCTTCTCATTATCAGTGGTGAACATAGTGTCGTCACCTTCACCTTCGAACTTCCTTCCTAG
ATCGTAAAGATAGAGGAAATCGTCCATTGTAATCTCCGGGGCAAAGGAGATCTCTTTTGGGGCTGGATCA
CTGCTGGGCCTTTTGGTTCCTAGCGTGAGCCAGTGGGCTTTTTGCTTTGGTGGGCTTGTTAGGGCCTTAG
CAAAGCTCTTGGGCTTGAGTTGAGCTTCTCCTTTGGGGATGAAGTTCAACCTGTCTGTTTGCTGACTTGT
TGTGTACGCGTCAGCTGCTGCTCTTGCCTCTGTAATAGTGGCAAATTTCTTGTGTGCAACTCCGGGAACG
CCGTTTGTTGCCGCCTTTGTACAACCCCAGTCATCGTATATACCGGCATGTGGACCGTTATACACAACGT
AGTAGTTGATATGAGGGTGTTGAATACCCGATTCTGCTCTGAGAGGAGCAACTGTGCTGTTAAGCTCAGA
TTTTTGTGGGATTGGAATTCCTCCAAGCTTGAATTCTTGCAGCGCTCCAATTCAGCAAGCGTCGATCTAG
TAACATAGATGACACCGCGCGCGATAATTTATCCTAGTTTGCGCGCTATATTTTGTTTTCTATCGCGTAT
TAAATGTATAATTGCGGGACTCTAATCATAAAAACCCATCTCATAAATAACGTCATGCATTACATGTTAA
TTATTACATGCTTAACGTAATTCAACAGAAATTATATGATAATCATCGCAAGACCGGCAACAGGATTCAA
TCTTAAGAAACTTTATTGCCAAATGTTTGAACGATCTGCTTGACTCTAGATCCAGAGTCCCGCTCAAATC
TCAGTCACAGGAAGAACAGGTCTAGGAGGAACAGGAAGAGAGAAATCAAGCTGCCAGAATCCCACATCAT
GCCAATTTCCATGTTTGAAACCAGCAGCTCTAAGCATTCCCCTAGGAGCATAACCAAGAGCCTCATGCAT
CCTCACAGAAGGATCATTAGGAAGTCCAATCACAGCAACCACAGACTTGAAACCCTGAGCCTCCAAAGAC
TTCAAAAGATGAGTGTAAAGAGTAGATCCAAGACCAGTTCTTTGATGCCTAGGAGACACGTAAACAGTAG
ACTCAGCAGTCCAATCGTAAGCATTCCTAGCCTTCCAAGGACCAGCATAAGCAATACCAGCCACTTCACC
ATCCACTTCAGCAACAAGCCAAGGATACCTCTCTCTAAGCCTCACAAGATCATCAGTCCACTCTTGTGGT
TCTTGAGGCTCAGTCCTGAAATTCACAGTAGAAGTCTCAATGTAATGATTCACAATAGTGCACACAGCAG
GCATATCAGCCTCAGTAGCCCTTCTAATATCAGCAGGCCTTCTTTCAGGAGACATGCGAAACGATCCAGA
TCCGGTGCAGATTATTTGGATTGAGAGTGAATATGAGACTCTAATTGGATACCGAGGGGAATTTATGGAA
CGTCAGTGGAGCATTTTGACAAGAAATATTTGCTAGCTGATAGTGACCTTAGGCGACTTTTGAACGCGCA
ATAATGGTTTCTGACGTATGTGCTTAGCTCATTAAACTCCAGAAACCCGCGGCTGAGTGGCTCCTTCAAC
GTTGCGGTTCTGTCAGTTCCAAACGTAAAACGGCTTGTCCCGCGTCATCGGCGGGGGTCATAACGTGACT
CCCTTAATTCTCCGCTCCGGATCCGAATTCGGCACAGAGTGTTCAACCCCAGTACATTAAAAACGTCCGC
AATGTGTTATTAAGTTGTCTAAGCGTCAATTTGTTTACACCACAATATATCCTGCCACCAGCCAGCCAAC
AGCTCCCCGACCGGCAGCTCGGCACAAAATCACCACTCGATACAGGCAGCCCATCAACCATGACTACTGT
CCGGTCCAACAGATCCGAGCAGGAACCGTAAAAAGGCCGCGTTGCTGGCGTTTTTCCATAGGCTCCGCCC
CCCTGACGAGCATCACAAAAATCGACGCTCAAGTCAGAGGTGGCGAAACCCGACAGGACTATAAAGATAC
CAGGCGTTTCCCCCTGGAAGCTCCCTCGTGCGCTCTCCTGTTCCGACCCTGCCGCTTACCGGATACCTGT
CCGCCTTTCTCCCTTCGGGAAGCGTGGCGCTTTCTCATAGCTCACGCTGTAGGTATCTCAGTTCGGTGTA
GGTCGTTCGCTCCAAGCTGGGCTGTGTGCACGAACCCCCCGTTCAGCCCGACCGCTGCGCCTTATCCGGT
AACTATCGTCTTGAGTCCAACCCGGTAAGACACGACTTATCGCCACTGGCAGCAGCCACTGGTAACAGGA
TTAGCAGAGCGAGGTATGTAGGCGGTGCTACAGAGTTCTTGAAGTGGTGGCCTAACTACGGCTACACTAG
AAGAACAGTATTTGGTATCTGCGCTCTGCTGAAGCCAGTTACCTTCGGAAAAAGAGTTGGTAGCTCTTGA
TCCGGCAAACAAACCACCGCTGGTAGCGGTGGTTTTTTTGTTTGCAAGCAGCAGATTACGCGCAGAAAAA
AAGGATCTCAAGAAGATCCTTTGATCTTTTCTACGGGGTCTGACGCTCAGTGGAACGAAAACTCACGTTA
AGGGATTTTGGTCATGAGATTATCAAAAAGGATCTTCACCTAGATCCTTTTAAATTAAAAATGAAGTTTT
AAATCAATCTAAAGTATATATGAGTAAACTTGGTCTGACAGCTAAAACAATTCATCCAGTAAAATATAAT
ATTTTATTTTCTCCCAATCAGGCTTGATCCCCAGTAAGTCAAAAAATAGCTCGACATACTGTTCTTCCCC
GATATCCTCCCTGAGCGACCGGACGCAGAAGGCAATGTCATACCACTTGTCCGCCCTGCCGCTTCTCCCA
AGATCAATAAAGCCACTTACTTTGCCATCTTTCACAAAGATGTTGCTGTCTCCCAGGTCGCCGTGGGAAA
AGACAAGTTCCTCTTCGGGCTTTTCCGTCTTTAAAAAATCATACAGCTCGCGCGGATCTTTAAATGGAGT
GTCCTCTTCCCAGTTTTCGCAATCCACATCGGCCAGATCGTTATTCAGTAAGTAATCCAATTCGGCTAAG
CGGCTGTCTAAGCTATTCGTATAGGGACAATCCGATATGTCGATGGAGTGAAAGAGCCTGATGCACTCCG
CATACAGCTCGATAATCTTTTCAGGGCTTTGTTCATCTTCATACTCTTCCGAGCAAAGGACGCCATCGGC
CTCACTCATGAGCAGATTGCTCCAGCCATCATGCCGTTCAAAGTGCAGGACCTTTGGAACAGGCAGCTTT
CCTTCCAGCCATAGCATCATGTCCTTTTCCCGTTCCACATCATAGGTGGTCCCTTTATACCGGCTGTCCG
TCATTTTTAAATATAGGTTTTCATTTTCTCCCACCAGCTTATATACCTTAGCAGGAGACATTCCTTCCGT
ATCTTTTACGCAGCGGTATTTTTCGATCAGTTTTTTCAATTCCGGTGATATTCTCATTTTAGCCATACTC
TTCCTTTTTCAATATTATTGAAGCATTTATCAGGGTTATTGTCTCATGAGCGGATACATATTTGAATGTA
TTTAGAAAAATAAACAAATAGGGGTTCCGCGCACTCGGAGCCTTGATGTGGGCGCTTTTTGCAGCTGTTC
GGCTGTGCGCTGGCCAGACAGTTATGCACAGGCCAGGCGGGTTTTAAGAGTTTTAATAAGTTTTAAAGAG
TTTTAGGCGGAAAAATCGCCTTTTTTCTCTTTTATATCAGTCACTTACATGTGTGACCGGTTCCCAATGT
ACGGCTTTGGGTTCCCAATGTACGGGTTCCGGTTCCCAATGTACGGCTTTGGGTTCCCAATGTACGTGCT
ATCCACAGGAAAGAAGCTTTTTCGACCTTTTTCCCCTGCTAGGGCAATTTGCCCTAGCATCTGCTCCGTA
CATTAGGAACCGGCGGATGCTTCGCCCTCGATCAGGTTGCGGTAGCGCATGACTAGGATCGGGCCAGCCT
GCCCCGCCTCCTCCTTCAAATCGTACTCCGGCAGGTCATTTGACCCGATCAGCTTGCGCACGGTGAAACA
GAACTTCTTGAACTCTCCGGCGCTGCCACTGCGTTCGTAGATCGTCTTGAACAACCATCTGGCTTCTGCC
TTGCCTGCGGCGCGGCGTGCCAGGCGGTAGAGAAAACGGCCGATGCCGGGATCGATCAAAAAGTAATCGG
GGTGAACCGTCAGCACGTCCGGGTTCTTGCCTTCTGTGATCTCGCGGTACATCCAATCAGCTAGCTCGAT
CTCGATGTACTCCGGCCGCCCGGTTTCGCTCTTTACGATCTTGTAGCGGCTAATCAAGGCTTCACCCTCG
GATACCGTCACCAGGCGGCCGTTCTTGGCCTTCTTCGTACGCTGCATGGCAACGTGCGTGGTGTTTAACC
GAATGCAGGTTTCTACCAGGTCGTCTTTCTGCTTTCCGCCATCGGCTCGCCGGCAGAACTTGAGTACGTC
CGCAACGTGTGGACGGAACACGCGGCCGGGCTTGTCTCCCTTCCCTTCCCGGTATCGGTTCATGGATTCG
GTTAGATGGGAAACCGCCATCAGTACCAGGTCGTAATCCCACACACTGGCCATGCCGGCCGGCCCTGCGG
AAACCTCTACGTGCCCGTCTGGAAGCTCGTAGCGGATCACCTCGCCAGCTCGTCGGTCACGCTTCGACAG
ACGGAAAACGGCCACGTCCATGATGCTGCGACTATCGCGGGTGCCCACGTCATAGAGCATCGGAACGAAA
AAATCTGGTTGCTCGTCGCCCTTGGGCGGCTTCCTAATCGACGACGCACCGGCTGCCGGCGGTTGCCGGG
ATTCTTTGCGGATTCGATCAGCGGCCGCTTGCCACGATTCACCGGGGCGTGCTTCTGCCTCGATGCGTTG
CCGCTGGGCGGCCTGCGCGGCCTTCAACTTCTCCACCAGGTCATCACCCAGCGCCGCGCCGATTTGTACC
GGGCCGGATGGTTTGCGACCGCTCACGCCGATTCCTCGGGCTTGGGGGTTCCAGTGCCATTGCAGGGCCG
GCAGACAACCCAGCCGCTTACGCCTGGCCAACCGCCCGTTCCTCCACACATGGGGCATTCCACGGCGTCG
GTGCCTGGTTGTTCTTGATTTTCCATGCCGCCTCCTTTAGCCGCTAAAATTCATCTACTCATTTATTCAT
TTGCTCATTTACTCTGGTAGCTGCGCGATGTATTCAGATAGCAGCTCGGTAATGGTCTTGCCTTGGCGTA
CCGCGTACATCTTCAGCTTGGTGTGATCCTCCGCCGGCAACTGAAAGTTGACCCGCTTCATGGCTGGCGT
GTCTGCCAGGCTGGCCAACGTTGCAGCCTTGCTGCTGCGTGCGCTCGGACGGCCGGCACTTAGCGTGTTT
GTGCTTTTGCTCATTTTCTCTTTACCTCATTAACTCAAATGAGTTTTGATTTAATTTCAGCGGCCAGCGC
CTGGACCTCGCGGGCAGCGTCGCCCTCGGGTTCTGATTCAAGAACGGTTGTGCCGGCGGCGGCAGTGCCT
GGGTAGCTCACGCGCTGCGTGATACGGGACTCAAGAATGGGCAGCTCGTACCCGGCCAGCGCCTCGGCAA
CCTCACCGCCGATGCGCGTGCCTTTGATCGCCCGCGACACGACAAAGGCCGCTTGTAGCCTTCCATCCGT
GACCTCAATGCGCTGCTTAACCAGCTCCACCAGGTCGGCGGTGGCCCATATGTCGTAAGGG
Features (pLannotate 1.2.2; 17 found; start..end, strand, type, name):
    632..656     -  misc_feature   RB T-DNA repeat: right border repeat from nopaline C58 T-DNA
    723..1430    -  terminator     OCS terminator: octopine synthase terminator
   1441..1602    -  CDS            Avrblb2 (fragment): ABLB2_PHYIT - Also known as PexRD39 From Phytophthora infestans (strain T30-4) (Potato late blight fungus).
   1614..1667    -  misc_feature   TMV Ω: translational enhancer from the tobacco mosaic virus 5'-leader sequence (Gallie et al., 1988)
   1696..2041    -  promoter       CaMV 35S promoter: strong constitutive promoter from cauliflower mosaic virus
   1698..1744    -  promoter       minimal CaMV 35S promoter: minimal 35S promoter from cauliflower mosaic virus
   2225..3031    -  CDS            IBMP_CAMVB (fragment): Experimental evidence at protein level: Swiss-Prot protein existence level 1. Enhances the ribosomal termination-reinitiation event leading to the translation of major open reading frames on the polycistronic viral RNAs. From Cauliflower mosaic virus (strain Bari 1) (CaMV).
   3074..3326    -  terminator     NOS terminator: nopaline synthase terminator and poly(A) signal
   3357..3905    -  CDS            bar: PAT_STRHY - Experimental evidence at protein level: Swiss-Prot protein existence level 1. Inactivates phosphinothricin (PPT) by transfer of an acetyl group from acetyl CoA. Can also acetylate demethylphosphinothricin but not PTT or glutamate. This enzyme is an effector of phosphinothricin tripeptide (PTT or bialaphos) resistance. From Streptomyces hygroscopicus. Introduced by genetic manipulation and expressed in glufosinate-tolerant maize by Dekalb Genetics.
   3926..4108    -  promoter       NOS promoter: nopaline synthase promoter NOS promoter
   4303..4327    -  misc_feature   LB T-DNA repeat: left border repeat from nopaline C58 T-DNA
   4463..5051    -  rep_origin     ori: high-copy-number ColE1/pMB1/pBR322/pUC origin of replication
   5222..6016    -  CDS            KanR: aminoglycoside phosphotransferase; aphA-3; confers resistance to kanamycin
   6017..6121    -  promoter       AmpR promoter: bla
   6183..6377    -  rep_origin     pVS1 oriV: origin of replication for the Pseudomonas plasmid pVS1 (Heeb et al., 2000)
   6443..7516    -  CDS            pVS1 RepA: replication protein from the Pseudomonas plasmid pVS1 (Heeb et al., 2000)
   7945..323     -  CDS            pVS1 StaA (across the origin): stability protein from the Pseudomonas plasmid pVS1 (Heeb et al., 2000)
