[The description below was written by a language model from this plasmid's Addgene catalogue record and pLannotate feature annotations shown in this document.]
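Description:
pICSL86977OD:PITG_20300 is a binary plant expression plasmid built on the pICSL86977OD backbone and designed to be moved into Agrobacterium for transient expression of a Phytophthora infestans protein in plant tissue by agro-infiltration. It replicates in E. coli at high copy through a ColE1/pUC-type origin. The pVS1 oriV, RepA replication protein and StaA stability protein provide replication and stable maintenance in Agrobacterium. Bacterial selection is by kanamycin, conferred by an aphA-3 aminoglycoside phosphotransferase gene that the annotation places downstream of a bla (AmpR) promoter.

The T-DNA, bounded by nopaline-type left and right border repeats, carries two cassettes. Next to the right border, the CaMV 35S promoter followed by the TMV Ω translational enhancer drives the insert PITG_20300 from strain T30-4, and the cassette ends with the octopine synthase terminator. The annotation software matches this short coding region (about 160 bp) to a fragment of Avrblb2 (PexRD39), a P. infestans effector. This suggests the insert belongs to or resembles that family, though the record does not say whether it is a full-length or truncated form, and no epitope tag is annotated. A stretch upstream of the core promoter is annotated as a fragment of a CaMV protein-coding sequence and probably reflects extended viral sequence flanking the 35S promoter. Near the left border, a NOS promoter–bar–NOS terminator cassette encodes phosphinothricin acetyltransferase, which gives Basta (glufosinate) resistance should stable plant selection be wanted.

The sequenced record is 8,251 nt, shorter than the 8,678 bp listed for the empty backbone, which would fit replacement of a larger stuffer during cloning, although the record does not state this. The associated publication concerns pathogen effectors that counteract an NLR immune receptor network.
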