Addgene plasmid #173555: pICSL86977OD:PITG_20300
Purpose: This is a binary plasmid that can be transferred into Agrobacterium and used to transiently express the protein encoded by the insert in plants by agro-infiltration.
Depositing lab: Sophien Kamoun. Depositing organization: Sainsbury Laboratory, Norwich. Publication: Plant pathogens convergently evolved to counteract redundant nodes of an NLR immune receptor network. Derevnina L, Contreras MP, Adachi H, Upson J, Vergara Cruces A, Xie R, Sklenar J, Menke FLH, Mugford ST, MacLean D, Ma W, Hogenhout SA, Goverse A, Maqbool A, Wu CH, Kamoun S. PLoS Biol. 2021 Aug 23;19(8):e3001136. doi: 10.1371/journal.pbio.3001136. PubMed 34424903.
Backbone
  Vector backbone: pICSL86977OD
  Backbone manufacturer: Youles SynBio plasmids
  Backbone size w/o insert (bp): 8678
  Vector type: Plant Expression
  Selectable markers: Basta
Growth in bacteria
  Bacterial resistance: Kanamycin, 50 μg/mL
  Growth temperature: 37°C
  Growth strain: DH5alpha
  Copy number: High Copy
Gene/Insert
  Gene/Insert name: PITG_20300_T30-4
  Species: Phytophthora infestans
  Promoter: 35S
  Cloning method: Restriction Enzyme; 5′ cloning site unknown (unknown if destroyed); 3′ cloning site unknown (unknown if destroyed)
Terms and licenses: Academic/Nonprofit Terms; Industry Terms: Not Available to Industry
How to cite: pICSL86977OD:PITG_20300 was a gift from Sophien Kamoun (Addgene plasmid # 173555 ; http://n2t.net/addgene:173555 ; RRID:Addgene_173555)
